>Addgene plasmid #114073 | pET-28b-T7-henAsCas12a-HF1(E174R/N282A/S542R/K548R)-NLS(nucleoplasmin)-6xHis (AAS1935) | addgene full sequence | sequence record 220529 | Addgene NGS Result
AGCGCCTGATGCGGTATTTTCTCCTTACGCATCTGTGCGGTATTTCACACCGCAATGGTGCACTCTCAGT
ACAATCTGCTCTGATGCCGCATAGTTAAGCCAGTATACACTCCGCTATCGCTACGTGACTGGGTCATGGC
TGCGCCCCGACACCCGCCAACACCCGCTGACGCGCCCTGACGGGCTTGTCTGCTCCCGGCATCCGCTTAC
AGACAAGCTGTGACCGTCTCCGGGAGCTGCATGTGTCAGAGGTTTTCACCGTCATCACCGAAACGCGCGA
GGCAGCTGCGGTAAAGCTCATCAGCGTGGTCGTGAAGCGATTCACAGATGTCTGCCTGTTCATCCGCGTC
CAGCTCGTTGAGTTTCTCCAGAAGCGTTAATGTCTGGCTTCTGATAAAGCGGGCCATGTTAAGGGCGGTT
TTTTCCTGTTTGGTCACTGATGCCTCCGTGTAAGGGGGATTTCTGTTCATGGGGGTAATGATACCGATGA
AACGAGAGAGGATGCTCACGATACGGGTTACTGATGATGAACATGCCCGGTTACTGGAACGTTGTGAGGG
TAAACAACTGGCGGTATGGATGCGGCGGGACCAGAGAAAAATCACTCAGGGTCAATGCCAGCGCTTCGTT
AATACAGATGTAGGTGTTCCACAGGGTAGCCAGCAGCATCCTGCGATGCAGATCCGGAACATAATGGTGC
AGGGCGCTGACTTCCGCGTTTCCAGACTTTACGAAACACGGAAACCGAAGACCATTCATGTTGTTGCTCA
GGTCGCAGACGTTTTGCAGCAGCAGTCGCTTCACGTTCGCTCGCGTATCGGTGATTCATTCTGCTAACCA
GTAAGGCAACCCCGCCAGCCTAGCCGGGTCCTCAACGACAGGAGCACGATCATGCGCACCCGTGGGGCCG
CCATGCCGGCGATAATGGCCTGCTTCTCGCCGAAACGTTTGGTGGCGGGACCAGTGACGAAGGCTTGAGC
GAGGGCGTGCAAGATTCCGAATACCGCAAGCGACAGGCCGATCATCGTCGCGCTCCAGCGAAAGCGGTCC
TCGCCGAAAATGACCCAGAGCGCTGCCGGCACCTGTCCTACGAGTTGCATGATAAAGAAGACAGTCATAA
GTGCGGCGACGATAGTCATGCCCCGCGCCCACCGGAAGGAGCTGACTGGGTTGAAGGCTCTCAAGGGCAT
CGGTCGAGATCCCGGTGCCTAATGAGTGAGCTAACTTACATTAATTGCGTTGCGCTCACTGCCCGCTTTC
CAGTCGGGAAACCTGTCGTGCCAGCTGCATTAATGAATCGGCCAACGCGCGGGGAGAGGCGGTTTGCGTA
TTGGGCGCCAGGGTGGTTTTTCTTTTCACCAGTGAGACGGGCAACAGCTGATTGCCCTTCACCGCCTGGC
CCTGAGAGAGTTGCAGCAAGCGGTCCACGCTGGTTTGCCCCAGCAGGCGAAAATCCTGTTTGATGGTGGT
TAACGGCGGGATATAACATGAGCTGTCTTCGGTATCGTCGTATCCCACTACCGAGATATCCGCACCAACG
CGCAGCCCGGACTCGGTAATGGCGCGCATTGCGCCCAGCGCCATCTGATCGTTGGCAACCAGCATCGCAG
TGGGAACGATGCCCTCATTCAGCATTTGCATGGTTTGTTGAAAACCGGACATGGCACTCCAGTCGCCTTC
CCGTTCCGCTATCGGCTGAATTTGATTGCGAGTGAGATATTTATGCCAGCCAGCCAGACGCAGACGCGCC
GAGACAGAACTTAATGGGCCCGCTAACAGCGCGATTTGCTGGTGACCCAATGCGACCAGATGCTCCACGC
CCAGTCGCGTACCGTCTTCATGGGAGAAAATAATACTGTTGATGGGTGTCTGGTCAGAGACATCAAGAAA
TAACGCCGGAACATTAGTGCAGGCAGCTTCCACAGCAATGGCATCCTGGTCATCCAGCGGATAGTTAATG
ATCAGCCCACTGACGCGTTGCGCGAGAAGATTGTGCACCGCCGCTTTACAGGCTTCGACGCCGCTTCGTT
CTACCATCGACACCACCACGCTGGCACCCAGTTGATCGGCGCGAGATTTAATCGCCGCGACAATTTGCGA
CGGCGCGTGCAGGGCCAGACTGGAGGTGGCAACGCCAATCAGCAACGACTGTTTGCCCGCCAGTTGTTGT
GCCACGCGGTTGGGAATGTAATTCAGCTCCGCCATCGCCGCTTCCACTTTTTCCCGCGTTTTCGCAGAAA
CGTGGCTGGCCTGGTTCACCACGCGGGAAACGGTCTGATAAGAGACACCGGCATACTCTGCGACATCGTA
TAACGTTACTGGTTTCACATTCACCACCCTGAATTGACTCTCTTCCGGGCGCTATCATGCCATACCGCGA
AAGGTTTTGCGCCATTCGATGGTGTCCGGGATCTCGACGCTCTCCCTTATGCGACTCCTGCATTAGGAAG
CAGCCCAGTAGTAGGTTGAGGCCGTTGAGCACCGCCGCCGCAAGGAATGGTGCATGCAAGGAGATGGCGC
CCAACAGTCCCCCGGCCACGGGGCCTGCCACCATACCCACGCCGAAACAAGCGCTCATGAGCCCGAAGTG
GCGAGCCCGATCTTCCCCATCGGTGATGTCGGCGATATAGGCGCCAGCAACCGCACCTGTGGCGCCGGTG
ATGCCGGCCACGATGCGTCCGGCGTAGAGGATCGAGATCTCGATCCCGCGAAATTAATACGACTCACTAT
AGGGGAATTGTGAGCGGATAACAATTCCCCTCTAGAAATAATTTTGTTTAACTTTAAGAAGGAGATATAC
CATGGGCACACAGTTCGAGGGCTTTACCAACCTGTATCAGGTGAGCAAGACACTGCGGTTTGAGCTGATC
CCACAGGGCAAGACCCTGAAGCACATCCAGGAGCAGGGCTTCATCGAGGAGGACAAGGCCCGCAATGATC
ACTACAAGGAGCTGAAGCCCATCATCGATCGGATCTACAAGACCTATGCCGACCAGTGCCTGCAGCTGGT
GCAGCTGGATTGGGAGAACCTGAGCGCCGCCATCGACTCCTATAGAAAGGAGAAAACCGAGGAGACAAGG
AACGCCCTGATCGAGGAGCAGGCCACATATCGCAATGCCATCCACGACTACTTCATCGGCCGGACAGACA
ACCTGACCGATGCCATCAATAAGAGACACGCCGAGATCTACAAGGGCCTGTTCAAGGCCGAGCTGTTTAA
TGGCAAGGTGCTGAAGCAGCTGGGCACCGTGACCACAACCGAGCACGAGAACGCCCTGCTGCGGAGCTTC
GACAAGTTTACAACCTACTTCTCCGGCTTTTATAGAAACAGGAAGAACGTGTTCAGCGCCGAGGATATCA
GCACAGCCATCCCACACCGCATCGTGCAGGACAACTTCCCCAAGTTTAAGGAGAATTGTCACATCTTCAC
ACGCCTGATCACCGCCGTGCCCAGCCTGCGGGAGCACTTTGAGAACGTGAAGAAGGCCATCGGCATCTTC
GTGAGCACCTCCATCGAGGAGGTGTTTTCCTTCCCTTTTTATAACCAGCTGCTGACACAGACCCAGATCG
ACCTGTATAACCAGCTGCTGGGAGGAATCTCTCGGGAGGCAGGCACCGAGAAGATCAAGGGCCTGAACGA
GGTGCTGGCCCTGGCCATCCAGAAGAATGATGAGACAGCCCACATCATCGCCTCCCTGCCACACAGATTC
ATCCCCCTGTTTAAGCAGATCCTGTCCGATAGGAACACCCTGTCTTTCATCCTGGAGGAGTTTAAGAGCG
ACGAGGAAGTGATCCAGTCCTTCTGCAAGTACAAGACACTGCTGAGAAACGAGAACGTGCTGGAGACAGC
CGAGGCCCTGTTTAACGAGCTGAACAGCATCGACCTGACACACATCTTCATCAGCCACAAGAAGCTGGAG
ACAATCAGCAGCGCCCTGTGCGACCACTGGGATACACTGAGGAATGCCCTGTATGAGCGGAGAATCTCCG
AGCTGACAGGCAAGATCACCAAGTCTGCCAAGGAGAAGGTGCAGCGCAGCCTGAAGCACGAGGATATCAA
CCTGCAGGAGATCATCTCTGCCGCAGGCAAGGAGCTGAGCGAGGCCTTCAAGCAGAAAACCAGCGAGATC
CTGTCCCACGCACACGCCGCCCTGGATCAGCCACTGCCTACAACCCTGAAGAAGCAGGAGGAGAAGGAGA
TCCTGAAGTCTCAGCTGGACAGCCTGCTGGGCCTGTACCACCTGCTGGACTGGTTTGCCGTGGATGAGTC
CAACGAGGTGGACCCCGAGTTCTCTGCCCGGCTGACCGGCATCAAGCTGGAGATGGAGCCTTCTCTGAGC
TTCTACAACAAGGCCAGAAATTATGCCACCAAGAAGCCCTACTCCGTGGAGAAGTTCAAGCTGAACTTTC
AGATGCCTACACTGGCCAGAGGCTGGGACGTGAATAGAGAGAAGAACAATGGCGCCATCCTGTTTGTGAA
GAACGGCCTGTACTATCTGGGCATCATGCCAAAGCAGAAGGGCAGGTATAAGGCCCTGAGCTTCGAGCCC
ACAGAGAAAACCAGCGAGGGCTTTGATAAGATGTACTATGACTACTTCCCTGATGCCGCCAAGATGATCC
CAAAGTGCAGCACCCAGCTGAAGGCCGTGACAGCCCACTTTCAGACCCACACAACCCCCATCCTGCTGTC
CAACAATTTCATCGAGCCTCTGGAGATCACAAAGGAGATCTACGACCTGAACAATCCTGAGAAGGAGCCA
AAGAAGTTTCAGACAGCCTACGCCAAGAAAACCGGCGACCAGAAGGGCTACAGAGAGGCCCTGTGCAAGT
GGATCGACTTCACAAGGGATTTTCTGTCCAAGTATACCAAGACAACCTCTATCGATCTGTCTAGCCTGCG
GCCATCCTCTCAGTATAAGGACCTGGGCGAGTACTATGCCGAGCTGAATCCCCTGCTGTACCACATCAGC
TTCCAGAGAATCGCCGAGAAGGAGATCATGGATGCCGTGGAGACAGGCAAGCTGTACCTGTTCCAGATCT
ATAACAAGGACTTTGCCAAGGGCCACCACGGCAAGCCTAATCTGCACACACTGTATTGGACCGGCCTGTT
TTCTCCAGAGAACCTGGCCAAGACAAGCATCAAGCTGAATGGCCAGGCCGAGCTGTTCTACCGCCCTAAG
TCCAGGATGAAGAGGATGGCACACCGGCTGGGAGAGAAGATGCTGAACAAGAAGCTGAAGGATCAGAAAA
CCCCAATCCCCGACACCCTGTACCAGGAGCTGTACGACTATGTGAATCACAGACTGTCCCACGACCTGTC
TGATGAGGCCAGGGCCCTGCTGCCCAACGTGATCACCAAGGAGGTGTCTCACGAGATCATCAAGGATAGG
CGCTTTACCAGCGACAAGTTCTTTTTCCACGTGCCTATCACACTGAACTATCAGGCCGCCAATTCCCCAT
CTAAGTTCAACCAGAGGGTGAATGCCTACCTGAAGGAGCACCCCGAGACACCTATCATCGGCATCGATCG
GGGCGAGAGAAACCTGATCTATATCACAGTGATCGACTCCACCGGCAAGATCCTGGAGCAGCGGAGCCTG
AACACCATCCAGCAGTTTGATTACCAGAAGAAGCTGGACAACAGGGAGAAGGAGAGGGTGGCAGCAAGGC
AGGCCTGGTCTGTGGTGGGCACAATCAAGGATCTGAAGCAGGGCTATCTGAGCCAGGTCATCCACGAGAT
CGTGGACCTGATGATCCACTACCAGGCCGTGGTGGTGCTGGAGAACCTGAATTTCGGCTTTAAGAGCAAG
AGGACCGGCATCGCCGAGAAGGCCGTGTACCAGCAGTTCGAGAAGATGCTGATCGATAAGCTGAATTGCC
TGGTGCTGAAGGACTATCCAGCAGAGAAAGTGGGAGGCGTGCTGAACCCATACCAGCTGACAGACCAGTT
CACCTCCTTTGCCAAGATGGGCACCCAGTCTGGCTTCCTGTTTTACGTGCCTGCCCCATATACATCTAAG
ATCGATCCCCTGACCGGCTTCGTGGACCCCTTCGTGTGGAAAACCATCAAGAATCACGAGAGCCGCAAGC
ACTTCCTGGAGGGCTTCGACTTTCTGCACTACGACGTGAAAACCGGCGACTTCATCCTGCACTTTAAGAT
GAACAGAAATCTGTCCTTCCAGAGGGGCCTGCCCGGCTTTATGCCTGCATGGGATATCGTGTTCGAGAAG
AACGAGACACAGTTTGACGCCAAGGGCACCCCTTTCATCGCCGGCAAGAGAATCGTGCCAGTGATCGAGA
ATCACAGATTCACCGGCAGATACCGGGACCTGTATCCTGCCAACGAGCTGATCGCCCTGCTGGAGGAGAA
GGGCATCGTGTTCAGGGATGGCTCCAACATCCTGCCAAAGCTGCTGGAGAATGACGATTCTCACGCCATC
GACACGATGGTGGCCCTGATCCGCAGCGTGCTGCAGATGCGGAACTCCAATGCCGCCACAGGCGAGGACT
ATATCAACAGCCCCGTGCGCGATCTGAATGGCGTGTGCTTCGACTCCCGGTTTCAGAACCCAGAGTGGCC
AATGGACGCCGATGCCAATGGCGCCTACCACATCGCCCTGAAGGGCCAGCTGCTGCTGAATCACCTGAAG
GAGAGCAAGGATCTGAAGCTGCAGAACGGCATCTCCAATCAGGACTGGCTGGCCTACATCCAGGAGCTGC
GCAACAAAAGGCCGGCGGCCACGAAAAAGGCCGGCCAGGCAAAAAAGAAAAAGGGAGCGGCCGCACTCGA
GCACCACCACCACCACCACTGAGATCCGGCTGCTAACAAAGCCCGAAAGGAAGCTGAGTTGGCTGCTGCC
ACCGCTGAGCAATAACTAGCATAACCCCTTGGGGCCTCTAAACGGGTCTTGAGGGGTTTTTTGCTGAAAG
GAGGAACTATATCCGGATTGGCGAATGGG
[124 nt withheld, positions 6960-7083]
C
[91 nt withheld, positions 7085-7175]
A
[49 nt withheld, positions 7177-7225]
CCTTTGACGTTGGAGTCCACGTTCTTT
[37 nt withheld, positions 7253-7289]
ACCCTATCTCGGTCTATTCTTTTGATTTATAAGGGATTTTGCCGATTTCGGCCTATTGGTTAAAAAATGA
GCTGATTTAACAAAAATTTAACGCGAATTTTAACAAAATATTAACGCTTACAATTTAGGTGGCACTTTTC
GGGGAAATGTGCGCGGAACCCCTATTTGTTTATTTTTCTAAATACATTCAAATATGTATCCGCTCATGAA
TTAATTCTTAGAAAAACTCATCGAGCATCAAATGAAACTGCAATTTATTCATATCAGGATTATCAATACC
ATATTTTTGAAAAAGCCGTTTCTGTAATGAAGGAGAAAACTCACCGAGGCAGTTCCATAGGATGGCAAGA
TCCTGGTATCGGTCTGCGATTCCGACTCGTCCAACATCAATACAACCTATTAATTTCCCCTCGTCAAAAA
TAAGGTTATCAAGTGAGAAATCACCATGAGTGACGACTGAATCCGGTGAGAATGGCAAAAGTTTATGCAT
TTCTTTCCAGACTTGTTCAACAGGCCAGCCATTACGCTCGTCATCAAAATCACTCGCATCAACCAAACCG
TTATTCATTCGTGATTGCGCCTGAGCGAGACGAAATACGCGATCGCTGTTAAAAGGACAATTACAAACAG
GAATCGAATGCAACCGGCGCAGGAACACTGCCAGCGCATCAACAATATTTTCACCTGAATCAGGATATTC
TTCTAATACCTGGAATGCTGTTTTCCCGGGGATCGCAGTGGTGAGTAACCATGCATCATCAGGAGTACGG
ATAAAATGCTTGATGGTCGGAAGAGGCATAAATTCCGTCAGCCAGTTTAGTCTGACCATCTCATCTGTAA
CATCATTGGCAACGCTACCTTTGCCATGTTTCAGAAACAACTCTGGCGCATCGGGCTTCCCATACAATCG
ATAGATTGTCGCACCTGATTGCCCGACATTATCGCGAGCCCATTTATACCCATATAAATCAGCATCCATG
TTGGAATTTAATCGCGGCCTAGAGCAAGACGTTTCCCGTTGAATATGGCTCATAACACCCCTTGTATTAC
TGTTTATGTAAGCAGACAGTTTTATTGTTCATGACCAAAATCCCTTAACGTGAGTTTTCGTTCCACTGAG
CGTCAGACCCCGTAGAAAAGATCAAAGGATCTTCTTGAGATCCTTTTTTTCTGCGCGTAATCTGCTGCTT
GCAAACAAAAAAACCACCGCTACCAGCGGTGGTTTGTTTGCCGGATCAAGAGCTACCAACTCTTTTTCCG
AAGGTAACTGGCTTCAGCAGAGCGCAGATACCAAATACTGTCCTTCTAGTGTAGCCGTAGTTAGGCCACC
ACTTCAAGAACTCTGTAGCACCGCCTACATACCTCGCTCTGCTAATCCTGTTACCAGTGGCTGCTGCCAG
TGGCGATAAGTCGTGTCTTACCGGGTTGGACTCAAGACGATAGTTACCGGATAAGGCGCAGCGGTCGGGC
TGAACGGGGGGTTCGTGCACACAGCCCAGCTTGGAGCGAACGACCTACACCGAACTGAGATACCTACAGC
GTGAGCTATGAGAAAGCGCCACGCTTCCCGAAGGGAGAAAGGCGGACAGGTATCCGGTAAGCGGCAGGGT
CGGAACAGGAGAGCGCACGAGGGAGCTTCCAGGGGGAAACGCCTGGTATCTTTATAGTCCTGTCGGGTTT
CGCCACCTCTGACTTGAGCGTCGATTTTTGTGATGCTCGTCAGGGGGGCGGAGCCTATGGAAAAACGCCA
GCAACGCGGCCTTTTTACGGTTCCTGGCCTTTTGCTGGCCTTTTGCTCACATGTTCTTTCCTGCGTTATC
CCCTGATTCTGTGGATAACCGTATTACCGCCTTTGAGTGAGCTGATACCGCTCGCCGCAGCCGAACGACC
GAGCGCAGCGAGTCAGTGAGCGAGGAAGCGGAAG
Features (pLannotate 1.2.2; 20 found; start..end, strand, type, name):
      5..144     -  misc_feature   bom: basis of mobility region from pBR322
    246..437     -  CDS            rop: Rop protein, which maintains plasmids at low copy number; rop
    454..834     +  CDS            YPB1_ECOLX: Protein predicted: Swiss-Prot protein existence level 4. From Escherichia coli.
    906..1197    -  CDS            TcR (fragment): tetracycline efflux protein; tet; confers resistance to tetracycline
   1212..1233    -  protein_bind   CAP binding site: CAP binding activates transcription in the presence of cAMP. E. coli catabolite activator protein
   1246..2328    -  CDS            lacI: lac repressor; lacI; The lac repressor binds to the lac operator to inhibit transcription in E. coli. This inhibition can be relieved by adding lactose or isopropyl-β-D-thiogalactopyranoside (IPTG).
   2329..2406    -  promoter       lacI promoter: lacI
   2414..2693    -  CDS            TcR (fragment): tetracycline efflux protein; tet; confers resistance to tetracycline
   2715..2733    +  promoter       T7 promoter: promoter for bacteriophage T7 RNA polymerase
   2734..2758    +  protein_bind   lac operator: The lac repressor binds to the lac operator to inhibit transcription in E. coli. This inhibition can be relieved by adding lactose or isopropyl-β-D-thiogalactopyranoside (IPTG). lac repressor encoded by lacI
   2773..2795    +  RBS            RBS: efficient ribosome binding site from bacteriophage T7 gene 10 (Olins and Rangwala, 1989)
   2808..6725    +  CDS            AsCpf1: CRISPR-associated protein from Acidaminococcus sp. BV3L6 (Zetsche et al., 2015)
   6726..6773    +  CDS            nucleoplasmin NLS: bipartite nuclear localization signal from nucleoplasmin
   6792..6809    +  CDS            9xHis (fragment): 9xHis affinity tag
   6819..6868    +  CDS            SET1 (fragment): solubility-enhancement tag derived from T7 phage gene 10B
   6876..6923    +  terminator     T7 terminator: transcription terminator for bacteriophage T7 RNA polymerase
   6960..7388    +  rep_origin     f1 ori (sequence partly withheld): f1 bacteriophage origin of replication; arrow indicates direction of (+) strand synthesis
   7441..7498    +  promoter       AmpR promoter (fragment): bla
   7507..8322    -  CDS            KanR: aminoglycoside phosphotransferase; aph(3')-Ia; confers resistance to kanamycin in bacteria or G418 (Geneticin®) in eukaryotes
   8444..9032    +  rep_origin     ori: high-copy-number ColE1/pMB1/pBR322/pUC origin of replication
