[The description below was written by a language model from this plasmid's Addgene catalogue record and pLannotate feature annotations shown in this document.]
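Description:
pET-28b-T7-henAsCas12a-HF1(E174R/N282A/S542R/K548R)-NLS(nucleoplasmin)-6xHis (AAS1935) is a 9.2 kb bacterial expression plasmid built by Gibson cloning into a pET-28b backbone that previously carried a His-tagged Cas9. It replicates in E. coli from a ColE1/pBR322-type origin and is selected with kanamycin through the aph(3')-Ia gene. The catalogue lists it as high copy, although the annotated backbone retains the rop gene and bom region typical of pBR322-derived pET vectors. An f1 origin is also present. Short tetracycline-resistance fragments, an AmpR promoter fragment and a small "SET1" match just upstream of the terminator appear to be backbone remnants or annotation artefacts rather than functional parts.

The payload is a human codon-optimised Acidaminococcus sp. Cas12a (AsCpf1) open reading frame carrying four substitutions. According to the construct name, E174R, S542R and K548R define the enhanced "enAsCas12a" variant, and the added N282A gives the HF1 form. The associated work concerns Cas12a variants with increased activity and broadened targeting range. The coding sequence is fused at its C terminus to the bipartite nucleoplasmin nuclear localisation signal, followed by a 6xHis tag, which the automated annotation reports as a partial 9xHis match. Expression is driven by a T7 promoter with an adjacent lac operator and the T7 gene 10 ribosome binding site, and ends at the T7 terminator. The plasmid-borne lacI gene supplies repressor, so transcription is held off until IPTG induction in a host that provides T7 RNA polymerase.

The design suits production of recombinant nuclease in E. coli and its purification by metal-affinity chromatography. The NLS would make the purified protein suitable for delivery into eukaryotic cells, though the record does not spell out downstream applications.
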