Addgene plasmid #114073: pET-28b-T7-henAsCas12a-HF1(E174R/N282A/S542R/K548R)-NLS(nucleoplasmin)-6xHis (AAS1935)
Purpose: T7 promoter bacterial expression plasmid for human codon optimized enAsCas12a-HF1(E174R/N282A/S542R/K548R) with C-terminal NLS and His-tag
Depositing lab: Keith Joung & Benjamin Kleinstiver. Depositing organization: Massachusetts General Hospital. Publication: Engineered CRISPR-Cas12a variants with increased activities and improved targeting ranges for gene, epigenetic and base editing. Kleinstiver BP, Sousa AA, Walton RT, Tak YE, Hsu JY, Clement K, Welch MM, Horng JE, Malagon-Lopez J, Scarfo I, Maus MV, Pinello L, Aryee MJ, Joung JK. Nat Biotechnol. 2019 Feb 11. pii: 10.1038/s41587-018-0011-0. doi: 10.1038/s41587-018-0011-0. PubMed 30742127.
Backbone
  Vector backbone: pET-28b-Cas9-His
  Backbone manufacturer: Schier Lab (Addgene plasmid # 47327)
  Vector type: Bacterial Expression
Growth in bacteria
  Bacterial resistance: Kanamycin, 50 μg/mL
  Growth temperature: 37°C
  Growth strain: DH5alpha
  Copy number: High Copy
Gene/Insert
  Gene/Insert name: human codon optimized enAsCas12a-HF1 (E174R/N282A/S542R/K548R) with C-terminal NLS and His-tag (alt name: AAS1935)
  Species: Synthetic
  Mutation: E174R, S542R, K548R and N282A
  Tag / fusion protein: NLS(nucleoplasmin) and 6xHis (C terminal on insert)
  Cloning method: Gibson Cloning
Terms and licenses: Academic/Nonprofit Terms; Industry Terms: Not Available to Industry
How to cite: pET-28b-T7-henAsCas12a-HF1(E174R/N282A/S542R/K548R)-NLS(nucleoplasmin)-6xHis (AAS1935) was a gift from Keith Joung & Benjamin Kleinstiver (Addgene plasmid # 114073 ; http://n2t.net/addgene:114073 ; RRID:Addgene_114073)
